Addgene plasmid #169933: BCL6-GFP R28A in Artichoke
Purpose: Overexpression of BCL6-GFP R28A mutant fusion
Depositing lab: Benjamin Ebert. Depositing organization: Dana-Farber Cancer Institute. Publication: Small-molecule-induced polymerization triggers degradation of BCL6. Slabicki M, Yoon H, Koeppel J, Nitsch L, Roy Burman SS, Di Genua C, Donovan KA, Sperling AS, Hunkeler M, Tsai JM, Sharma R, Guirguis A, Zou C, Chudasama P, Gasser JA, Miller PG, Scholl C, Frohling S, Nowak RP, Fischer ES, Ebert BL. Nature. 2020 Dec;588(7836):164-168. doi: 10.1038/s41586-020-2925-1. Epub 2020 Nov 18. PubMed 33208943.
Backbone
  Vector backbone: Artichoke (Plasmid #73320)
  Vector type: Lentiviral
Growth in bacteria
  Bacterial resistance: Ampicillin, 100 μg/mL
  Growth temperature: 37°C
  Growth strain: NEB Stable
  Copy number: High Copy
Gene/Insert
  Gene/Insert name: BCL6 R28A
  Species: H. sapiens (human)
  Insert size (bp): 825
  Mutation: 160R>C
  Entrez Gene: BCL6 (a.k.a. BCL5, BCL6A, LAZ3, ZBTB27, ZNF51)
  Tag / fusion protein: GFP (C terminal on insert)
  Cloning method: Gateway Cloning
Terms and licenses: Academic/Nonprofit Terms; Industry Terms: Not Available to Industry
How to cite: BCL6-GFP R28A in Artichoke was a gift from Benjamin Ebert (Addgene plasmid # 169933 ; http://n2t.net/addgene:169933 ; RRID:Addgene_169933)
