[The description below was written by a language model from this plasmid's Addgene catalogue record and pLannotate feature annotations shown in this document.]
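Description:
BCL6-GFP R28A in Artichoke is a third-generation-style, self-inactivating HIV-1 lentiviral expression plasmid of about 12.7 kb, built on the Artichoke backbone for overexpressing a mutant human BCL6 fused to GFP in mammalian cells. It is propagated in E. coli through a high-copy ColE1/pUC origin with ampicillin selection (AmpR), and it also carries an f1 origin and an SV40 origin. Viral genome transcription is driven by an RSV promoter joined to a truncated 5' LTR. This is followed by the Ψ packaging signal, a gag fragment, the RRE for Rev-dependent export, a cPPT/CTS, a WPRE and a ΔU3 3' LTR with a downstream SV40 polyadenylation signal.

The payload was inserted by Gateway cloning and sits between attB1 and attB2 remnants downstream of an SFFV promoter. The BCL6 coding sequence is fused at its C terminus to EGFP, and an EMCV IRES then drives mCherry from the same transcript. Because both fluorophores come from one mRNA, mCherry can serve as an internal reference, and the GFP:mCherry ratio reports the abundance of the BCL6 fusion protein. This layout fits the associated study of small-molecule-induced BCL6 degradation. A separate EF-1α promoter with its intron A expresses puromycin N-acetyltransferase for selecting transduced cells.

The record contains some inconsistencies. The name and purpose specify an R28A substitution, whereas the mutation field reads "160R>C". The stated insert size is 825 bp, whereas the annotated BCL6 CDS spans roughly 2.1 kb, consistent with a full-length protein. The record does not resolve these differences.
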