Features (pLannotate 1.2.2; 35 found; start..end, strand, type, name):
      1..227     +  promoter       RSV promoter: Rous sarcoma virus enhancer/promoter
    228..408     +  LTR            5' LTR (truncated): truncated 5' long terminal repeat (LTR) from HIV-1
    455..580     +  misc_feature   HIV-1 Ψ: packaging signal of human immunodeficiency virus type 1
    564..927     +  CDS            HIV-1 gag (fragment): gag protein from human immunodeficiency virus 1; gag
   1073..1306    +  misc_feature   RRE: The Rev response element (RRE) of HIV-1 allows for Rev-dependent mRNA export from the nucleus to the cytoplasm.
   1683..1709    +  CDS            Rev (fragment): human immunodeficiency virus 1 (HIV-1) Rev protein; rev; enhances nuclear export of unspliced and incompletely spliced viral mRNAs
   1737..2138    +  promoter       SFFV promoter: spleen focus-forming virus long terminal repeat (LTR) promoter
   2148..2171    +  misc_feature   MCS (fragment): pBluescript multiple cloning site
   2203..2220    +  protein_bind   attB1 (fragment): mutant version of attB; core recombination site for the Gateway® BP reaction BP Clonase™
   2229..4346    +  CDS            BCL6: BCL6_HUMAN - Also known as BCL5, LAZ3, ZBTB27, ZNF51. Experimental evidence at protein level: Swiss-Prot protein existence level 1. Transcriptional repressor mainly required for germinal center (GC) formation and antibody affinity maturation which has different mechanisms of action specific to the lineage and biological functions. Forms complexes with different corepressors and histone deacetylases to repress the transcriptional expression of different subsets of target genes. Represses its target genes by binding directly to the DNA sequence 5'-TTCCTAGAA-3' (BCL6-binding site) or indirectly b
   4354..4371    -  protein_bind   attB2 (fragment): mutant version of attB; core recombination site for the Gateway® BP reaction BP Clonase™
   4437..5153    +  CDS            EGFP: the original enhanced GFP (Yang et al., 1996) mammalian codon-optimized
   5177..5763    +  misc_feature   IRES2: internal ribosome entry site (IRES) of the encephalomyocarditis virus (EMCV)
   5779..6486    +  CDS            mCherry: mCherry is a basic (constitutively fluorescent) red fluorescent protein published in 2004, derived from Discosoma sp.. It is reported to be a very rapidly-maturing monomer with low acid sensitivity.
   6545..6662    +  misc_feature   cPPT/CTS: central polypurine tract and central termination sequence of HIV-1
   6723..6789    +  CDS            small t antigen (fragment): SV40 (simian virus 40) small t antigen
   6815..7026    +  promoter       EF-1α core promoter: core promoter for human elongation factor EF-1α
   7027..7965    +  intron         EF-1α intron A: intron upstream of the start codon of human EF-1α
   7987..8586    +  CDS            PuroR (fragment): puromycin N-acetyltransferase; pac from Streptomyces; confers resistance to puromycin
   8602..9190    +  misc_feature   WPRE: woodchuck hepatitis virus posttranscriptional regulatory element
   9241..9260    +  misc_feature   cPPT/CTS (fragment): central polypurine tract and central termination sequence of HIV-1
   9262..9495    +  LTR            3' LTR (ΔU3): self-inactivating 3' long terminal repeat (LTR) from HIV-1
   9573..9694    +  polyA_signal   SV40 poly(A) signal: SV40 polyadenylation signal
   9734..9869    +  rep_origin     SV40 ori: SV40 origin of replication
   9890..9908    -  promoter       T7 promoter: promoter for bacteriophage T7 RNA polymerase
   9916..10071   +  CDS            lacZα (fragment): LacZα fragment of β-galactosidase; lacZ fragment
  10076..10504   +  rep_origin     f1 ori (sequence partly withheld): f1 bacteriophage origin of replication; arrow indicates direction of (+) strand synthesis
  10557..10661   +  promoter       AmpR promoter: bla
  10662..11522   +  CDS            AmpR: β-lactamase; bla; confers resistance to ampicillin, carbenicillin, and related antibiotics
  11693..12281   +  rep_origin     ori: high-copy-number ColE1/pMB1/pBR322/pUC origin of replication
  12464..12556   +  CDS            lacI (fragment): lac repressor; lacI; The lac repressor binds to the lac operator to inhibit transcription in E. coli. This inhibition can be relieved by adding lactose or isopropyl-β-D-thiogalactopyranoside (IPTG).
  12569..12590   +  protein_bind   CAP binding site: CAP binding activates transcription in the presence of cAMP. E. coli catabolite activator protein
  12605..12635   +  promoter       lac promoter: promoter for the E. coli lac operon
  12639..12661   +  protein_bind   lac operator (fragment): The lac repressor binds to the lac operator to inhibit transcription in E. coli. This inhibition can be relieved by adding lactose or isopropyl-β-D-thiogalactopyranoside (IPTG). lac repressor encoded by lacI
  12704..12722   +  promoter       T3 promoter: promoter for bacteriophage T3 RNA polymerase
>Addgene plasmid #169933 | BCL6-GFP R28A in Artichoke | addgene full sequence | sequence record 338373 | Addgene NGS Result
TGTAGTCTTATGCAATACTCTTGTAGTCTTGCAACATGGTAACGATGAGTTAGCAACATGCCTTACAAGG
AGAGAAAAAGCACCGTGCATGCCGATTGGTGGAAGTAAGGTGGTACGATCGTGCCTTATTAGGAAGGCAA
CAGACGGGTCTGACATGGATTGGACGAACCACTGAATTGCCGCATTGCAGAGATATTGTATTTAAGTGCC
TAGCTCGATACATAAACGGGTCTCTCTGGTTAGACCAGATCTGAGCCTGGGAGCTCTCTGGCTAACTAGG
GAACCCACTGCTTAAGCCTCAATAAAGCTTGCCTTGAGTGCTTCAAGTAGTGTGTGCCCGTCTGTTGTGT
GACTCTGGTAACTAGAGATCCCTCAGACCCTTTTAGTCAGTGTGGAAAATCTCTAGCAGTGGCGCCCGAA
CAGGGACTTGAAAGCGAAAGGGAAACCAGAGGAGCTCTCTCGACGCAGGACTCGGCTTGCTGAAGCGCGC
ACGGCAAGAGGCGAGGGGCGGCGACTGGTGAGTACGCCAAAAATTTTGACTAGCGGAGGCTAGAAGGAGA
GAGATGGGTGCGAGAGCGTCAGTATTAAGCGGGGGAGAATTAGATCGCGATGGGAAAAAATTCGGTTAAG
GCCAGGGGGAAAGAAAAAATATAAATTAAAACATATAGTATGGGCAAGCAGGGAGCTAGAACGATTCGCA
GTTAATCCTGGCCTGTTAGAAACATCAGAAGGCTGTAGACAAATACTGGGACAGCTACAACCATCCCTTC
AGACAGGATCAGAAGAACTTAGATCATTATATAATACAGTAGCAACCCTCTATTGTGTGCATCAAAGGAT
AGAGATAAAAGACACCAAGGAAGCTTTAGACAAGATAGAGGAAGAGCAAAACAAAAGTAAGACCACCGCA
CAGCAAGCGGCCGCTGATCTTCAGACCTGGAGGAGGAGATATGAGGGACAATTGGAGAAGTGAATTATAT
AAATATAAAGTAGTAAAAATTGAACCATTAGGAGTAGCACCCACCAAGGCAAAGAGAAGAGTGGTGCAGA
GAGAAAAAAGAGCAGTGGGAATAGGAGCTTTGTTCCTTGGGTTCTTGGGAGCAGCAGGAAGCACTATGGG
CGCAGCGTCAATGACGCTGACGGTACAGGCCAGACAATTATTGTCTGGTATAGTGCAGCAGCAGAACAAT
TTGCTGAGGGCTATTGAGGCGCAACAGCATCTGTTGCAACTCACAGTCTGGGGCATCAAGCAGCTCCAGG
CAAGAATCCTGGCTGTGGAAAGATACCTAAAGGATCAACAGCTCCTGGGGATTTGGGGTTGCTCTGGAAA
ACTCATTTGCACCACTGCTGTGCCTTGGAATGCTAGTTGGAGTAATAAATCTCTGGAACAGATTTGGAAT
CACACGACCTGGATGGAGTGGGACAGAGAAATTAACAATTACACAAGCTTAATACACTCCTTAATTGAAG
AATCGCAAAACCAGCAAGAAAAGAATGAACAAGAATTATTGGAATTAGATAAATGGGCAAGTTTGTGGAA
TTGGTTTAACATAACAAATTGGCTGTGGTATATAAAATTATTCATAATGATAGTAGGAGGCTTGGTAGGT
TTAAGAATAGTTTTTGCTGTACTTTCTATAGTGAATAGAGTTAGGCAGGGATATTCACCATTATCGTTTC
AGACCCACCTCCCAACCCCGAGGGGACCCTATTCCAGCACATATGAGCTAGCTGCAGTAACGCCATTTTG
CAAGGCATGGAAAAATACCAAACCAAGAATAGAGAAGTTCAGATCAAGGGCGGGTACATGAAAATAGCTA
ACGTTGGGCCAAACAGGATATCTGCGGTGAGCAGTTTCGGCCCCGGCCCGGGGCCAAGAACAGATGGTCA
CCGCAGTTTCGGCCCCGGCCCGAGGCCAAGAACAGATGGTCCCCAGATATGGCCCAACCCTCAGCAGTTT
CTTAAGACCCATCAGATGTTTCCAGGCTCCCCCAAGGACCTGAAATGACCCTGCGCCTTATTTGAATTAA
CCAATCAGCCTGCTTCTCGCTTCTGTTCGCGCGCTTCTGCTTCCCGAGCTCTATAAAAGAGCTCACAACC
CCTCACTCGGCGCGCCAGTCCTCCGACAGACTGAGTCGGCCGGTCGAATCAAGCTTATCGATACCGTCGA
CTCCGGAATAGCCACCATGGAGACGGATCAAACAAGTTTGTACAAAAAAGTTGGCACCATGGCCTCGCCG
GCTGACAGCTGTATCCAGTTCACCCGCCATGCCAGTGATGTTCTTCTCAACCTTAATCGTCTCCGGAGTG
CAGACATCTTGACTGATGTTGTCATTGTTGTGAGCCGTGAGCAGTTTAGAGCCCATAAAACGGTCCTCAT
GGCCTGCAGTGGCCTGTTCTATAGCATCTTTACAGACCAGTTGAAATGCAACCTTAGTGTGATCAATCTA
GATCCTGAGATCAACCCTGAGGGATTCTGCATCCTCCTGGACTTCATGTACACATCTCGGCTCAATTTGC
GGGAGGGCAACATCATGGCTGTGATGGCCACGGCTATGTACCTGCAGATGGAGCATGTTGTGGACACTTG
CCGGAAGTTTATTAAGGCCAGTGAAGCAGAGATGGTTTCTGCCATCAAGCCTCCTCGTGAAGAGTTCCTC
AACAGCCGGATGCTGATGCCCCAAGACATCATGGCCTATCGGGGTTGTGAGGTGGTGGAGAACAACCTGC
CACTGAGGAGCGCCCCTGGGTGTGAGAGCAGAGCCTTTGCCCCCAGCCTGTACAGTGGCCTGTCCACACC
GCCAGCCTCTTATTCCATGTACAGCCACCTCCCTGTCAGCAGCCTCCTCTTCTCCGATGAGGAGTTTCGG
GATGTCCGGATGCCTGTGGCCAACCCCTTCCCCAAGGAGCGGGCACTCCCATGTGATAGTGCCAGGCCAG
TCCCTGGTGAGTACAGCCGGCCGACTTTGGAGGTGTCCCCCAATGTGTGCCACAGCAATATCTATTCACC
CAAGGAAACAATCCCAGAAGAGGCACGAAGTGATATGCACTACAGTGTGGCTGAGGGCCTCAAACCTGCT
GCCCCCTCAGCCCGAAATGCCCCCTACTTCCCTTGTGACAAGGCCAGCAAAGAAGAAGAGAGACCCTCCT
CGGAAGATGAGATTGCCCTGCATTTCGAGCCCCCCAATGCACCCCTGAACCGGAAGGGTCTGGTTAGTCC
ACAGAGCCCCCAGAAATCTGACTGCCAGCCCAACTCGCCCACAGAGTCCTGCAGCAGTAAGAATGCCTGC
ATCCTCCAGGCTTCTGGCTCCCCTCCAGCCAAGAGCCCCACTGACCCCAAAGCCTGCAACTGGAAGAAAT
ACAAGTTCATCGTGCTCAACAGCCTCAATCAGAATGCCAAACCAGAGGGGCCTGAGCAGGCTGAGCTGGG
CCGCCTTTCCCCACGAGCCTACACGGCCCCACCTGCCTGCCAGCCACCCATGGAGCCTGAGAACCTTGAC
CTCCAGTCCCCAACCAAGCTGAGTGCCAGCGGGGAGGACTCCACCATCCCACAAGCCAGCCGGCTCAATA
ACATCGTTAACAGGTCCATGACGGGCTCTCCCCGCAGCAGCAGCGAGAGCCACTCACCACTCTACATGCA
CCCCCCGAAGTGCACGTCCTGCGGCTCTCAGTCCCCACAGCATGCAGAGATGTGCCTCCACACCGCTGGC
CCCACGTTCCCTGAGGAGATGGGAGAGACCCAGTCTGAGTACTCAGATTCTAGCTGTGAGAACGGGGCCT
TCTTCTGCAATGAGTGTGACTGCCGCTTCTCTGAGGAGGCCTCACTCAAGAGGCACACGCTGCAGACCCA
CAGTGACAAACCCTACAAGTGTGACCGCTGCCAGGCCTCCTTCCGCTACAAGGGCAACCTCGCCAGCCAC
AAGACCGTCCATACCGGTGAGAAACCCTATCGTTGCAACATCTGTGGGGCCCAGTTCAACCGGCCAGCCA
ACCTGAAAACCCACACTCGAATTCACTCTGGAGAGAAGCCCTACAAATGCGAAACCTGCGGAGCCAGATT
TGTACAGGTGGCCCACCTCCGTGCCCATGTGCTTATCCACACTGGTGAGAAGCCCTATCCCTGTGAAATC
TGTGGCACCCGTTTCCGGCACCTTCAGACTCTGAAGAGCCACCTGCGAATCCACACAGGAGAGAAACCTT
ACCATTGTGAGAAGTGTAACCTGCATTTCCGTCACAAAAGCCAGCTGCGACTTCACTTGCGCCAGAAGCA
TGGCGCCATCACCAACACCAAGGTGCAATACCGCGTGTCAGCCACTGACCTGCCTCCGGAGCTCCCCAAA
GCCTGCTTGCCAACTTTCTTGTACAAAGTGGTTCGATACGTCTCAGCTGAAGCTGCTGCAAAGGAAGCTG
CAGCTAAGGAGGCTGCAGCTAAGGCTGTGAGCAAGGGCGAGGAGCTGTTCACCGGGGTGGTGCCCATCCT
GGTCGAGCTGGACGGCGACGTAAACGGCCACAAGTTCAGCGTGTCCGGCGAGGGCGAGGGCGATGCCACC
TACGGCAAGCTGACCCTGAAGTTCATCTGCACCACCGGCAAGCTGCCCGTGCCCTGGCCCACCCTCGTGA
CCACCCTGACCTACGGCGTGCAGTGCTTCAGCCGCTACCCCGACCACATGAAGCAGCACGACTTCTTCAA
GTCCGCCATGCCCGAAGGCTACGTCCAGGAGCGCACCATCTTCTTCAAGGACGACGGCAACTACAAGACC
CGCGCCGAGGTGAAGTTCGAGGGCGACACCCTGGTGAACCGCATCGAGCTGAAGGGCATCGACTTCAAGG
AGGACGGCAACATCCTGGGGCACAAGCTGGAGTACAACTACAACAGCCACAACGTCTATATCATGGCCGA
CAAGCAGAAGAACGGCATCAAGGTGAACTTCAAGATCCGCCACAACATCGAGGACGGCAGCGTGCAGCTC
GCCGACCACTACCAGCAGAACACCCCCATCGGCGACGGCCCCGTGCTGCTGCCCGACAACCACTACCTGA
GCACCCAGTCCGCCCTGAGCAAAGACCCCAACGAGAAGCGCGATCACATGGTCCTGCTGGAGTTCGTGAC
CGCCGCCGGGATCACTCTCGGCATGGACGAGCTGTACAAGTAAATGCATGAGTAACTGAGGATCCGCCCC
TCTCCCTCCCCCCCCCCTAACGTTACTGGCCGAAGCCGCTTGGAATAAGGCCGGTGTGCGTTTGTCTATA
TGTTATTTTCCACCATATTGCCGTCTTTTGGCAATGTGAGGGCCCGGAAACCTGGCCCTGTCTTCTTGAC
GAGCATTCCTAGGGGTCTTTCCCCTCTCGCCAAAGGAATGCAAGGTCTGTTGAATGTCGTGAAGGAAGCA
GTTCCTCTGGAAGCTTCTTGAAGACAAACAACGTCTGTAGCGACCCTTTGCAGGCAGCGGAACCCCCCAC
CTGGCGACAGGTGCCTCTGCGGCCAAAAGCCACGTGTATAAGATACACCTGCAAAGGCGGCACAACCCCA
GTGCCACGTTGTGAGTTGGATAGTTGTGGAAAGAGTCAAATGGCTCTCCTCAAGCGTATTCAACAAGGGG
CTGAAGGATGCCCAGAAGGTACCCCATTGTATGGGATCTGATCTGGGGCCTCGGTACACATGCTTTACAT
GTGTTTAGTCGAGGTTAAAAAAACGTCTAGGCCCCCCGAACCACGGGGACGTGGTTTTCCTTTGAAAAAC
ACGATGATAATATGGCCACAACCCTGGAATTCGCCACCATGGTGAGCAAGGGCGAGGAGGATAACATGGC
CATCATCAAGGAGTTCATGCGCTTCAAGGTGCACATGGAGGGCTCCGTGAACGGCCACGAGTTCGAGATC
GAGGGCGAGGGCGAGGGCCGCCCCTACGAGGGCACCCAGACCGCCAAGCTGAAGGTGACCAAGGGTGGCC
CCCTGCCCTTCGCCTGGGACATCCTGTCCCCTCAGTTCATGTACGGCTCCAAGGCCTACGTGAAGCACCC
CGCCGACATCCCCGACTACTTGAAGCTGTCCTTCCCCGAGGGCTTCAAGTGGGAGCGCGTGATGAACTTC
GAGGACGGCGGCGTGGTGACCGTGACCCAGGACTCCTCCCTGCAGGACGGCGAGTTCATCTACAAGGTGA
AGCTGCGCGGCACCAACTTCCCCTCCGACGGCCCCGTAATGCAGAAGAAGACCATGGGCTGGGAGGCCTC
CTCCGAGCGGATGTACCCCGAGGACGGCGCCCTGAAGGGCGAGATCAAGCAGAGGCTGAAGCTGAAGGAC
GGCGGCCACTACGACGCTGAGGTCAAGACCACCTACAAGGCCAAGAAGCCCGTGCAGCTGCCCGGCGCCT
ACAACGTCAACATCAAGTTGGACATCACCTCCCACAACGAGGACTACACCATCGTGGAACAGTACGAACG
CGCCGAGGGCCGCCACTCCACCGGCGGCATGGACGAGCTGTACAAGTAAACTAGTAAGCTTGGCGTAACT
AGATCTTGAGACAAATGGCAGTATTCATCCACAATTTTAAAAGAAAAGGGGGGATTGGGGGGTACAGTGC
AGGGGAAAGAATAGTAGACATAATAGCAACAGACATACAAACTAAAGAATTACAAAAACAAATTACAAAA
ATTCAAAATTTTCGGGTTTATTACAGGGACAGCAGAGATCCACTTTGGGCTCGAGGGGGCCCGGGTGCAA
AGATGGATAAAGTTTTAAACAGAGAGGAATCTTTGCAGCTAATGGACCTTCTAGGTCTTGAAAGGAGTGG
GAATTGGCTCCGGTGCCCGTCAGTGGGCAGAGCGCACATCGCCCACAGTCCCCGAGAAGTTGGGGGGAGG
GGTCGGCAATTGATCCGGTGCCTAGAGAAGGTGGCGCGGGGTAAACTGGGAAAGTGATGTCGTGTACTGG
CTCCGCCTTTTTCCCGAGGGTGGGGGAGAACCGTATATAAGTGCAGTAGTCGCCGTGAACGTTCTTTTTC
GCAACGGGTTTGCCGCCAGAACACAGGTAAGTGCCGTGTGTGGTTCCCGCGGGCCTGGCCTCTTTACGGG
TTATGGCCCTTGCGTGCCTTGAATTACTTCCACCTGGCTGCAGTACGTGATTCTTGATCCCGAGCTTCGG
GTTGGAAGTGGGTGGGAGAGTTCGAGGCCTTGCGCTTAAGGAGCCCCTTCGCCTCGTGCTTGAGTTGAGG
CCTGGCCTGGGCGCTGGGGCCGCCGCGTGCGAATCTGGTGGCACCTTCGCGCCTGTCTCGCTGCTTTCGA
TAAGTCTCTAGCCATTTAAAATTTTTGATGACCTGCTGCGACGCTTTTTTTCTGGCAAGATAGTCTTGTA
AATGCGGGCCAAGATCTGCACACTGGTATTTCGGTTTTTGGGGCCGCGGGCGGCGACGGGGCCCGTGCGT
CCCAGCGCACATGTTCGGCGAGGCGGGGCCTGCGAGCGCGGCCACCGAGAATCGGACGGGGGTAGTCTCA
AGCTGGCCGGCCTGCTCTGGTGCCTGGCCTCGCGCCGCCGTGTATCGCCCCGCCCTGGGCGGCAAGGCTG
GCCCGGTCGGCACCAGTTGCGTGAGCGGAAAGATGGCCGCTTCCCGGCCCTGCTGCAGGGAGCTCAAAAT
GGAGGACGCGGCGCTCGGGAGAGCGGGCGGGTGAGTCACCCACACAAAGGAAAAGGGCCTTTCCGTCCTC
AGCCGTCGCTTCATGTGACTCCACGGAGTACCGGGCGCCGTCCAGGCACCTCGATTAGTTCTCGAGCTTT
TGGAGTACGTCGTCTTTAGGTTGGGGGGAGGGGTTTTATGCGATGGAGTTTCCCCACACTGAGTGGGTGG
AGACTGAAGTTAGGCCAGCTTGGCACTTGATGTAATTCTCCTTGGAATTTGCCCTTTTTGAGTTTGGATC
TTGGTTCATTCTCAAGCCTCAGACAGTGGTTCAAAGTTTTTTTCTTCCATTTCAGGTGTCGTGACGTACG
GCCACCATGACCGAGTACAAGCCCACGGTGCGCCTCGCCACCCGCGACGACGTCCCCAGGGCCGTACGCA
CCCTCGCCGCCGCGTTCGCCGACTACCCCGCCACGCGCCACACCGTCGATCCGGACCGCCACATCGAGCG
GGTCACCGAGCTGCAAGAACTCTTCCTCACGCGCGTCGGGCTCGACATCGGCAAGGTGTGGGTCGCGGAC
GACGGCGCCGCCGTGGCGGTCTGGACCACGCCGGAGAGCGTCGAAGCGGGGGCGGTGTTCGCCGAGATCG
GCCCGCGCATGGCCGAGTTGAGCGGTTCCCGGCTGGCCGCGCAGCAACAGATGGAAGGCCTCCTGGCGCC
GCACCGGCCCAAGGAGCCCGCGTGGTTCCTGGCCACCGTCGGAGTCTCGCCCGACCACCAGGGCAAGGGT
CTGGGCAGCGCCGTCGTGCTCCCCGGAGTGGAGGCGGCCGAGCGCGCCGGGGTGCCCGCCTTCCTGGAGA
CCTCCGCGCCCCGCAACCTCCCCTTCTACGAGCGGCTCGGCTTCACCGTCACCGCCGACGTCGAGGTGCC
CGAAGGACCGCGCACCTGGTGCATGACCCGCAAGCCCGGTGCCTGAACGCGTTAAGTCGACAATCAACCT
CTGGATTACAAAATTTGTGAAAGATTGACTGGTATTCTTAACTATGTTGCTCCTTTTACGCTATGTGGAT
ACGCTGCTTTAATGCCTTTGTATCATGCTATTGCTTCCCGTATGGCTTTCATTTTCTCCTCCTTGTATAA
ATCCTGGTTGCTGTCTCTTTATGAGGAGTTGTGGCCCGTTGTCAGGCAACGTGGCGTGGTGTGCACTGTG
TTTGCTGACGCAACCCCCACTGGTTGGGGCATTGCCACCACCTGTCAGCTCCTTTCCGGGACTTTCGCTT
TCCCCCTCCCTATTGCCACGGCGGAACTCATCGCCGCCTGCCTTGCCCGCTGCTGGACAGGGGCTCGGCT
GTTGGGCACTGACAATTCCGTGGTGTTGTCGGGGAAATCATCGTCCTTTCCTTGGCTGCTCGCCTGTGTT
GCCACCTGGATTCTGCGCGGGACGTCCTTCTGCTACGTCCCTTCGGCCCTCAATCCAGCGGACCTTCCTT
CCCGCGGCCTGCTGCCGGCTCTGCGGCCTCTTCCGCGTCTTCGCCTTCGCCCTCAGACGAGTCGGATCTC
CCTTTGGGCCGCCTCCCCGCGTCGACTTTAAGACCAATGACTTACAAGGCAGCTGTAGATCTTAGCCACT
TTTTAAAAGAAAAGGGGGGACTGGAAGGGCTAATTCACTCCCAACGAAGACAAGATCTGCTTTTTGCTTG
TACTGGGTCTCTCTGGTTAGACCAGATCTGAGCCTGGGAGCTCTCTGGCTAACTAGGGAACCCACTGCTT
AAGCCTCAATAAAGCTTGCCTTGAGTGCTTCAAGTAGTGTGTGCCCGTCTGTTGTGTGACTCTGGTAACT
AGAGATCCCTCAGACCCTTTTAGTCAGTGTGGAAAATCTCTAGCAGTACGTATAGTAGTTCATGTCATCT
TATTATTCAGTATTTATAACTTGCAAAGAAATGAATATCAGAGAGTGAGAGGAACTTGTTTATTGCAGCT
TATAATGGTTACAAATAAAGCAATAGCATCACAAATTTCACAAATAAAGCATTTTTTTCACTGCATTCTA
GTTGTGGTTTGTCCAAACTCATCAATGTATCTTATCATGTCTGGCTCTAGCTATCCCGCCCCTAACTCCG
CCCATCCCGCCCCTAACTCCGCCCAGTTCCGCCCATTCTCCGCCCCATGGCTGACTAATTTTTTTTATTT
ATGCAGAGGCCGAGGCCGCCTCGGCCTCTGAGCTATTCCAGAAGTAGTGAGGAGGCTTTTTTGGAGGCCT
AGGGACGTACCCAATTCGCCCTATAGTGAGTCGTATTACGCGCGCTCACTGGCCGTCGTTTTACAACGTC
GTGACTGGGAAAACCCTGGCGTTACCCAACTTAATCGCCTTGCAGCACATCCCCCTTTCGCCAGCTGGCG
TAATAGCGAAGAGGCCCGCACCGATCGCCCTTCCCAACAGTTGCGCAGCCTGAATGGCGAATGGG
[124 nt withheld, positions 10076-10199]
C
[91 nt withheld, positions 10201-10291]
A
[49 nt withheld, positions 10293-10341]
CCTTTGACGTTGGAGTCCACGTTCTTT
[37 nt withheld, positions 10369-10405]
ACCCTATCTCGGTCTATTCTTTTGATTTATAAGGGATTTTGCCGATTTCGGCCTATTGGTTAAAAAATGA
GCTGATTTAACAAAAATTTAACGCGAATTTTAACAAAATATTAACGCTTACAATTTAGGTGGCACTTTTC
GGGGAAATGTGCGCGGAACCCCTATTTGTTTATTTTTCTAAATACATTCAAATATGTATCCGCTCATGAG
ACAATAACCCTGATAAATGCTTCAATAATATTGAAAAAGGAAGAGTATGAGTATTCAACATTTCCGTGTC
GCCCTTATTCCCTTTTTTGCGGCATTTTGCCTTCCTGTTTTTGCTCACCCAGAAACGCTGGTGAAAGTAA
AAGATGCTGAAGATCAGTTGGGTGCACGAGTGGGTTACATCGAACTGGATCTCAACAGCGGTAAGATCCT
TGAGAGTTTTCGCCCCGAAGAACGTTTTCCAATGATGAGCACTTTTAAAGTTCTGCTATGTGGCGCGGTA
TTATCCCGTATTGACGCCGGGCAAGAGCAACTCGGTCGCCGCATACACTATTCTCAGAATGACTTGGTTG
AGTACTCACCAGTCACAGAAAAGCATCTTACGGATGGCATGACAGTAAGAGAATTATGCAGTGCTGCCAT
AACCATGAGTGATAACACTGCGGCCAACTTACTTCTGACAACGATCGGAGGACCGAAGGAGCTAACCGCT
TTTTTGCACAACATGGGGGATCATGTAACTCGCCTTGATCGTTGGGAACCGGAGCTGAATGAAGCCATAC
CAAACGACGAGCGTGACACCACGATGCCTGTAGCAATGGCAACAACGTTGCGCAAACTATTAACTGGCGA
ACTACTTACTCTAGCTTCCCGGCAACAATTAATAGACTGGATGGAGGCGGATAAAGTTGCAGGACCACTT
CTGCGCTCGGCCCTTCCGGCTGGCTGGTTTATTGCTGATAAATCTGGAGCCGGTGAGCGTGGGTCTCGCG
GTATCATTGCAGCACTGGGGCCAGATGGTAAGCCCTCCCGTATCGTAGTTATCTACACGACGGGGAGTCA
GGCAACTATGGATGAACGAAATAGACAGATCGCTGAGATAGGTGCCTCACTGATTAAGCATTGGTAACTG
TCAGACCAAGTTTACTCATATATACTTTAGATTGATTTAAAACTTCATTTTTAATTTAAAAGGATCTAGG
TGAAGATCCTTTTTGATAATCTCATGACCAAAATCCCTTAACGTGAGTTTTCGTTCCACTGAGCGTCAGA
CCCCGTAGAAAAGATCAAAGGATCTTCTTGAGATCCTTTTTTTCTGCGCGTAATCTGCTGCTTGCAAACA
AAAAAACCACCGCTACCAGCGGTGGTTTGTTTGCCGGATCAAGAGCTACCAACTCTTTTTCCGAAGGTAA
CTGGCTTCAGCAGAGCGCAGATACCAAATACTGTTCTTCTAGTGTAGCCGTAGTTAGGCCACCACTTCAA
GAACTCTGTAGCACCGCCTACATACCTCGCTCTGCTAATCCTGTTACCAGTGGCTGCTGCCAGTGGCGAT
AAGTCGTGTCTTACCGGGTTGGACTCAAGACGATAGTTACCGGATAAGGCGCAGCGGTCGGGCTGAACGG
GGGGTTCGTGCACACAGCCCAGCTTGGAGCGAACGACCTACACCGAACTGAGATACCTACAGCGTGAGCT
ATGAGAAAGCGCCACGCTTCCCGAAGGGAGAAAGGCGGACAGGTATCCGGTAAGCGGCAGGGTCGGAACA
GGAGAGCGCACGAGGGAGCTTCCAGGGGGAAACGCCTGGTATCTTTATAGTCCTGTCGGGTTTCGCCACC
TCTGACTTGAGCGTCGATTTTTGTGATGCTCGTCAGGGGGGCGGAGCCTATGGAAAAACGCCAGCAACGC
GGCCTTTTTACGGTTCCTGGCCTTTTGCTGGCCTTTTGCTCACATGTTCTTTCCTGCGTTATCCCCTGAT
TCTGTGGATAACCGTATTACCGCCTTTGAGTGAGCTGATACCGCTCGCCGCAGCCGAACGACCGAGCGCA
GCGAGTCAGTGAGCGAGGAAGCGGAAGAGCGCCCAATACGCAAACCGCCTCTCCCCGCGCGTTGGCCGAT
TCATTAATGCAGCTGGCACGACAGGTTTCCCGACTGGAAAGCGGGCAGTGAGCGCAACGCAATTAATGTG
AGTTAGCTCACTCATTAGGCACCCCAGGCTTTACACTTTATGCTTCCGGCTCGTATGTTGTGTGGAATTG
TGAGCGGATAACAATTTCACACAGGAAACAGCTATGACCATGATTACGCCAAGCGCGCAATTAACCCTCA
CTAAAGGGAACAAAAGCTGGAGCTGCAAGCTTAA
